>Addgene plasmid #154505 | pEPYC0CM0367 | depositor full sequence | sequence record 299376 | pEPYC0CM0367 sequence 2181 bps
CCATACGAAATTCCGGATGAGCATTCATCAGGCGGGCAAGAATGTGAATAAAGGCCGGATAAAACTTGTG
CTTATTTTTCTTTACGGTCTTTAAAAAGGCCGTAATATCCAGCTGAACGGTCTGGTTATAGGTACATTGA
GCAACTGACTGAAATGCCTCAAAATGTTCTTTACGATGCCATTGGGATATATCAACGGTGGTATATCCAG
TGATTTTTTTCTCCATTTTAGCTTCCTTAGCTCCTGAAAATCTCGATAACTCAAAAAATACGCCCGGTAG
TGATCTTATTTCATTATGGTGAAAGTTGGAACCTCTTACGTGCCCGATCAACTCGAGTGCCACCTGACGT
CTAAGAAACCATTATTATCATGACATTAACCTATAAAAATAGGCGTATCACGAGGCAGAATTTCAGATAA
AAAAAATCCTTAGCTTTCGCTAAGGATGATTTCTGGAATTCGGTCTCAGGAGGGAGGCGTGTCGTTTTAG
TGAGGAACCACGTCTACAAAACCACGTCTACAAAACCACGTCTACAACTATATAAGGTTTTGCTATTCAT
TGAAAGCAGTAGTGACTGATTTGTATATAATGTACTCGAGACCCTGCAGTCCGGCAAAAAAGGGCAAGGT
GTCACCACCCTGCCCTTTTTCTTTAAAACCGAAAAGATTACTTCGCGTTATGCAGGCTTCCTCGCTCACT
GACTCGCTGCGCTCGGTCGTTCGGCTGCGGCGAGCGGTATCAGCTCACTCAAAGGCGGTAATACGGTTAT
CCACAGAATCAGGGGATAACGCAGGAAAGAACATGTGAGCAAAAGGCCAGCAAAAGGCCAGGAACCGTAA
AAAGGCCGCGTTGCTGGCGTTTTTCCACAGGCTCCGCCCCCCTGACGAGCATCACAAAAATCGACGCTCA
AGTCAGAGGTGGCGAAACCCGACAGGACTATAAAGATACCAGGCGTTTCCCCCTGGAAGCTCCCTCGTGC
GCTCTCCTGTTCCGACCCTGCCGCTTACCGGATACCTGTCCGCCTTTCTCCCTTCGGGAAGCGTGGCGCT
TTCTCATAGCTCACGCTGTAGGTATCTCAGTTCGGTGTAGGTCGTTCGCTCCAAGCTGGGCTGTGTGCAC
GAACCCCCCGTTCAGCCCGACCGCTGCGCCTTATCCGGTAACTATCGTCTTGAGTCCAACCCGGTAAGAC
ACGACTTATCGCCACTGGCAGCAGCCACTGGTAACAGGATTAGCAGAGCGAGGTATGTAGGCGGTGCTAC
AGAGTTCTTGAAGTGGTGGCCTAACTACGGCTACACTAGAAGAACAGTATTTGGTATCTGCGCTCTGCTG
AAGCCAGTTACCTTCGGAAAAAGAGTTGGTAGCTCTTGATCCGGCAAACAAACCACCGCTGGTAGCGGTG
GTTTTTTTGTTTGCAAGCAGCAGATTACGCGCAGAAAAAAAGGATCTCAAGAAGATCCTTTGATCTTTTC
TACGGGGTCTGACGCTCAGTGGAACGAAAACTCACGTTAAGGGATTTTGGTCATGAGATTATCAAAAAGG
ATCTTCACCTAGATCCTTTTAAATTAAAAATGAAGTTTTAAATCAATCTAAAGTATATATGAGTAAACTT
GGTCTGACAGCTCGAGGCTTGGATTCTCACCAATAAAAAACGCCCGGCGGCAACCGAGCGTTCTGAACAA
ATCCAGATGGAGTTCTGAGGTCATTACTGGATCTATCAACAGGAGTCCAAGCGAGCTCGATATCAAATTA
CGCCCCGCCCTGCCACTCATCGCAGTACTGTTGTAATTCATTAAGCATTCTGCCGACATGGAAGCCATCA
CAAACGGCATGATGAACCTGAATCGCCAGCGGCATCAGCACCTTGTCGCCTTGCGTATAATATTTGCCCA
TGGTGAAAACGGGGGCGAAGAAGTTGTCCATATTGGCCACGTTTAAATCAAAACTGGTGAAACTCACCCA
GGGATTGGCTGAGACGAAAAACATATTCTCAATAAACCCTTTAGGGAAATAGGCCAGGTTTTCACCGTAA
CACGCCACATCTTGCGAATATATGTGTAGAAACTGCCGGAAATCGTCGTGGTATTCACTCCAGAGCGATG
AAAACGTTTCAGTTTGCTCATGGAAAACGGTGTAACAAGGGTGAACACTATCCCATATCACCAGCTCACC
GTCTTTCATTG
Features (pLannotate 1.2.2; 6 found; start..end, strand, type, name):
    227..324     -  promoter       cat promoter: promoter of the E. coli cat gene encoding chloramphenicol acetyltransferase
    410..453     -  terminator     bacterial terminator: putative bacterial transcription terminator
    610..667     +  terminator     his operon terminator: This putative transcriptin terminator from the E. coli his operon has a 2-bp deletion introduced during synthesis. Its efficiency has not been determined.
    862..1450    -  rep_origin     ori: high-copy-number ColE1/pMB1/pBR322/pUC origin of replication
   1633..1727    -  terminator     lambda t0 terminator: transcription terminator from phage lambda
   1751..226     -  CDS            cat (across the origin): CAT_ECOLX - Experimental evidence at protein level: Swiss-Prot protein existence level 1. This enzyme is an effector of chloramphenicol resistance in bacteria. From Escherichia coli. This protein is used as a marker in many commonly used cloning vectors, such as pACYC184.
