[The description below was written by a language model from this plasmid's Addgene catalogue record and pLannotate feature annotations shown in this document.]
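Description:
pEPYC0CM0367 is a small (about 2.2 kb) Phytobrick Level 0 part plasmid built in the pUAP1 universal acceptor backbone, a synthetic-biology vector used to domesticate standard parts for Golden Gate-style modular assembly. It is propagated in E. coli from a high-copy ColE1/pUC-type origin and selected with chloramphenicol. Resistance comes from the cat gene, which encodes chloramphenicol acetyltransferase; it is driven by its native cat promoter and followed by the lambda t0 terminator. In the annotated map this coding sequence spans the numbering origin of the circular sequence.

The payload is MinSyn_002, a fully synthetic sequence inserted via BpiI sites that were destroyed during cloning, as is typical when a part is captured into a universal acceptor by Type IIS assembly. The associated publication concerns the rational design of minimal synthetic promoters for plants, so MinSyn_002 is presumably one of those promoter parts, although the record gives no details of its composition, regulatory motifs or expected activity. The automated feature table does not annotate the insert. The only features it finds outside the marker and origin are two bacterial transcription terminators: a putative bacterial terminator and a his operon terminator carrying a 2-bp deletion, with untested efficiency. These probably flank the cloning position and insulate the part from read-through transcription. The plasmid has no plant selection marker, reporter or T-DNA elements. It therefore serves as a storage and donor vector, from which the part would be released and combined with other Level 0 modules, such as coding sequences and terminators, to build transcription units for plant expression studies.
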