Addgene plasmid #154505: pEPYC0CM0367
Purpose: Phytobricks Level 0 part
Depositing lab: Nicola Patron. Depositing organization: Earlham Institute. Publication: Rational design of minimal synthetic promoters for plants. Cai YM, Kallam K, Tidd H, Gendarini G, Salzman A, Patron NJ. Nucleic Acids Res. 2020 Aug 28. pii: 5897334. doi: 10.1093/nar/gkaa682. PubMed 32856047.
Backbone
  Vector backbone: pUAP1
  Vector type: Synthetic Biology
Growth in bacteria
  Bacterial resistance: Chloramphenicol, 25 μg/mL
  Growth temperature: 37°C
  Growth strain: NEB Stable
  Copy number: High Copy
Gene/Insert
  Gene/Insert name: MinSyn_002
  Species: Synthetic
  Cloning method: Restriction Enzyme; 5′ cloning site BpiI (destroyed during cloning); 3′ cloning site BpiI (destroyed during cloning)
Terms and licenses: Academic/Nonprofit Terms; Industry Terms: Not Available to Industry
Depositor comments: Please visit https://www.biorxiv.org/content/10.1101/2020.05.14.095406v1 for bioRxiv preprint.
How to cite: pEPYC0CM0367 was a gift from Nicola Patron (Addgene plasmid # 154505 ; http://n2t.net/addgene:154505 ; RRID:Addgene_154505)
